Addgene plasmid #34284: KHBD00130
Depositing lab: Bart Deplancke. Depositing organization: Swiss Federal Institute of Technology (EPFL). Publication: Automated protein-DNA interaction screening of Drosophila regulatory elements. Korneel Hens, Jean-Daniel Feuz, Alina Isakova, Antonina Lagovitina, Andreas Massouras, Julien Bryois, Patrick Callaerts, Susan E. Celniker, Bart Deplancke. Nat Methods. 2011 Oct 30;8(12):1065-70. 10.1038/nmeth.1763 PubMed 22037703.
Backbone
  Vector backbone: pDONR221
  Backbone manufacturer: Invitrogen
  Backbone size w/o insert (bp): 2536
  Vector type: Gateway Donor Vector
Growth in bacteria
  Bacterial resistance: Kanamycin, 50 μg/mL
  Growth temperature: 37°C
  Growth strain: DH5alpha
  Copy number: High Copy
Gene/Insert
  Gene/Insert name: CG3935 (alt names: FBgn0000061; al; aristaless)
  Species: D. melanogaster (fly)
  Insert size (bp): 1224
  Entrez Gene: al (a.k.a. Dmel_CG3935, A1, AL, Al, CG3935, Dmel\CG3935, L13-4, lambda13-4)
  Cloning method: Gateway Cloning
  Sequencing primers: 5′ M13F; 3′ M13R
Terms and licenses: Academic/Nonprofit Terms; Industry Terms: Not Available to Industry
Depositor comments: Please note that the ORFs in this collection were cloned open-ended (without a stop codon).
How to cite: KHBD00130 was a gift from Bart Deplancke (Addgene plasmid # 34284 ; http://n2t.net/addgene:34284 ; RRID:Addgene_34284)
