[The description below was written by a language model from this plasmid's Addgene catalogue record.]
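Description:
KHBD00130 is a Gateway entry-type clone built in the pDONR221 donor vector backbone (Invitrogen), carrying the open reading frame of the Drosophila melanogaster gene aristaless (al, CG3935). The insert is recorded as 1224 bp in a backbone of about 2.5 kb once the donor cassette has been replaced. It is a high-copy bacterial plasmid selected with kanamycin. The record provides no feature table, so the origin of replication and the exact recombination sites are not listed. After Gateway cloning into a pDONR vector, an insert is normally flanked by attL sites, which allow it to be moved by LR recombination into any compatible destination vector. M13 forward and reverse primer sites on either side of the insert are used for sequence verification.

As is usual for a donor-vector clone, the record lists no promoter, tag or reporter, so the plasmid acts as a transferable source of the coding sequence rather than an expression construct. The depositor notes that ORFs in this collection were cloned open-ended, without a stop codon. This allows in-frame C-terminal fusions after transfer to a destination vector, but it also means translation termination must be supplied by that vector. The clone belongs to a collection associated with a study on automated screening of protein–DNA interactions at Drosophila regulatory elements. The likely use is therefore shuttling the aristaless ORF into expression vectors for such interaction assays, although the record does not specify particular destination vectors or assay formats.
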