>Addgene plasmid #34284 | KHBD00130 | depositor partial sequence | sequence record 40851 | KHBD00130 sequence 1224 bps
ATGGGCATATCGGAGGAAATCAAGCTGGAGGAACTACCGCAAGAAGCCAAGCTAGCGCACCCGGATGCCG
TAGTGCTGGTGGATCGTGCCCCAGGATCGTCGGCCGCCTCCGCCGGCGCAGCGCTGACGGTTTCGATGTC
GGTCTCGGGCGGAGCGCCCAGTGGAGCAAGTGGGGCCAGTGGCGGCACCAATAGCCCCGTTTCGGATGGA
AACAGCGACTGCGAAGCGGACGAGTACGCCCCGAAGCGGAAGCAGCGGCGCTATCGCACAACCTTCACCA
GCTTTCAGCTCGAGGAGCTGGAGAAGGCATTCTCGCGGACCCATTATCCCGACGTGTTTACGAGAGAGGA
GCTGGCGATGAAAATTGGATTAACCGAGGCGCGCATTCAGGTTTGGTTTCAAAATCGGCGCGCCAAGTGG
CGCAAGCAGGAGAAGGTTGGCCCCCAGTCGCATCCGTATAATCCCTACCTGCCCGGCGGCGCCGCCACCA
TGCAGACGGTAGTTGGGGCCGCCCTACCGCCCAATCCCTTCACTCACCTGGGCTTCCAGCTGCGCAAGCC
CTTCGACGCCCAACATGCCGCGAACCTTGCCGCCTTCCGCTACCCGCACCTCTCTGCGGCCCCCATGATT
CCGTCGGGCTACTTTAACCAATTCCAGAGGGCTCCTCCCCATATGTTACCACATGGAATGGCTGGTATGT
ACTCTCCCTCGAGCTCATTTCAATCCTTGCTGGCCAATATGACGGCCGTTCCGCGCGGGACTCCACTTGG
AAAACCTCCTGCACTACTGGTGGGATCTCCCGATCTGCATTCGCCCAACCACATGCTCGCCTCACCACCC
ACATCGCCTGCCTCCGGGCACGCCTCCCAGCATCAACAACATCCAACCGCTCACCCCCCGCCACCTCAGG
CGCCTCCTCAAATGCCAGTTGGAGTCCAGCCTGCTCAGCTTTCTCCCCAGCATCTGGTTGGGATCGCCTT
GACCCAACAGGCCTCGAGTCTATCGCCCACCCAGACTTCCCCGGTGGCCCTGACTTTGTCGCACTCTCCC
CAACGACAACTGCCTCCACCATCGCATCAGGCTCCGCCGCCACCTCCCAGAGCTGCAACGCCACCCGAGG
ACAGGCGCACCTCCTCCATTGCCGCACTGCGTCTGAAGGCGAGAGAGCACGAACTGAAACTGGAACTGTT
GCGTCAGAATGGACATGGAAACGATGTGGTCAGC
