>Addgene plasmid #34284 | KHBD00130 | addgene partial sequence | sequence record 41950 | M13-Rev 5'-CAGGAAACAGCTATGACC-3'
GATTTTATTTTGACTGATAGTGACCTGTTCGTTGCAACAAATTGATAAGCAATGCTTTCTTATAATGCCA
ACTTTGTACAAGAAAGTTGGCAAGCTGACCACATCGTTTCCATGTCCATTCTGACGCAACAGTTCCAGTT
TCAGTTCGTGCTCTCTCGCCTTCAGACGCAGTGCGGCAATGGAGGAGGTGCGCCTGTCCTCGGGTGGCGT
TGCAGCTCTGGGAGGTGGCGGCGGAGCCTGATGCGATGGTGGAGGCAGTTGTCGTTGGGGAGAGTGCGAC
AAAGTCAGGGCCACCGGGGAAGTCTGGGTGGGCGATAGACTCGAGGCCTGTTGGGTCAAGGCGATCCCAA
CCAGATGCTGGGGAGAAAGCTGAGCAGGCTGGACTCCAACTGGCATTTGAGGAGGCGCCTGAGGTGGCGG
GGGGTGAGCGGTTGGATGTTGTTGATGCTGGGAGGCGTGCCCGGAGGCAGGCGATGTGGGTGGTGAGGCG
AGCATGTGGTTGGGCGAATGCAGATCGGGAGATCCCACCAGTAGTGCAGGAGGTTTTCCAAGTGGAGTCC
CGCGCGGAACGGCCGTCATATTGGCCAGCAAGGATTGAAATGAGCTCGAGGGAGAGTACATACCAGCCAT
TCCATGTGGTAACATATGGGGAGGAGCCCTCTGGAATTGGTTAAAGTAGCCCGACG
